>Addgene plasmid #53948 | SLC19A1_pCSdest | addgene partial sequence | sequence record 95411 | EBV-rev 5'-GTGGTTTGTCCAAACTCATC-3'
TCGACTCACTATAGTTCTAGAGGCTCGAGAGGATCACCACTTTGTACAAGAAAGCTGGGTTCTAGGATGG
ACACACTTCAGAAGGACAGACAGGACCATGGAGGGCTGCCCTTAGGGTGGGAGAGAGGAACCAGCTCCGA
GGACCAGAGCCGCTGCTCCCCTCTGATGACAATGTGTCTGCCGCCAACCTGAGATGGCTTTTCCACAGAG
ACAGAGAAGCCACATGCAGTTCTTCATTCTGCTTGCGGACCGGGAGGCCCAGGCCCCGCACGTCCGAGAC
AATGAAAGTGATGATGGTCTTGACGATGGTGGCAAAGAACGTGTTGACCCCGAAGACCAGGGCACAGAGC
TCTTTAGACAGAGAAGATGCAATCTGAAAGGTGGCGATGGGCACGAGGAACTGGTAGGAGCCGCGGAACA
GCACGAAGGCCGCATAGCACAGCCAGATGCTGCTCGGGTGGCGCGTGTGCGCCAGAAGGAAGACCAGCCC
CGCCTGCGTGGCCGTGACGCCCGCGATGAGCAGCTTGGACCAGCGCGCCCAGCGGATCTTCACGAAGCCC
GCGGCGAAGGACGTGATGGCGCCCAGCAGCGTGGAGGCAGCATCTGCCGCGCCGTTGTAGACCCGCGCAC
TGTTGGTGGTGGGGTCCACCTCGTTCCACAGGATGTGCACGTAGTAGACCACCAGGTAGTAGCCGGCCGA
GTTGAAGACCCACCAGAGGGACCACAGGCGCAGCTGCGGCCGCCGCAGGCTGTCCCCCAGCTCCCGCAGC
ATCCGCGCCAGCACTGAGT
