>Addgene plasmid #53948 | SLC19A1_pCSdest | addgene partial sequence | sequence record 95946 | CMV-F 5'-CGCAAATGGGCGGTAGGCGTG-3'
GCATGCTCGTTTAGGGAACCGCCATTCTGCCTGGGGACGTCGGAGCAAGCTTGATTTAGGTGACACTATA
GAATACAAGCTACTTGTTCTTTTTGCAGGATCCCATCGATTCGAATTCAAGGATCACAAGTTTGTACAAA
AAAGCAGGCACCATGGTGCCCTCCAGCCCAGCGGTGGAGAAGCAGGTGCCCGTGGAACCTGGGCCTGACC
CCGAGCTCCGGTCCTGGCGGCGCCTCGTGTGCTACCTTTGCTTCTACGGCTTCATGGCGCAGATACGGCC
AGGGGAGAGCTTCATCACCCCCTACCTCCTGGGGCCCGACAAGAACTTCACGCGGGAGCAGGTCACGAAC
GAGATCACGCCGGTGCTGTCGTACTCCTACCTGGCCGTGCTGGTGCCCGTGTTCCTGCTCACCGACTACC
TGCGCTACACGCCGGTGCTGCTGCTGCAGGGGCTCAGCTTCGTGTCGGTGTGGCTGCTGCTGCTGCTGGG
CCACTCGGTGGCGCACATGCAGCTCATGGAGCTCTTCTACAGCGTCACCATGGCCGCGCGCATCGCCTAT
TCCTCCTACATCTTCTCTCTCGTGCGGCCCGCGCGCTACCAGCGTGTGGCCGGCTACTCGCGCGCTGCGG
TGCTGCTGGGCGTGTTCACCAGCTCCGTGCTGGGCCAGCTGCTGGTCACTGTGGGCCGAGTCTCCTTCTC
CACGCTCAACTACATCTCGCTGGCCTTCCTCACCTTCAGCGTGGTCCTCGCCCTCTTCCTGAAGCG
