[The description below was written by a language model from this plasmid's Addgene catalogue record.]
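Description:
SLC19A1_pCSdest is a mammalian-type expression plasmid carrying the human SLC19A1 coding sequence (about 1.47 kb) in the pCSDest backbone, a Gateway destination vector of roughly 4.1 kb without insert. SLC19A1 encodes the reduced folate carrier, a membrane transporter also known by aliases such as RFC1 and FOLT, and it lies on human chromosome 21. The insert was introduced by Gateway recombination. A depositor comment gives a cDNA clone accession that presumably identifies the source sequence, although the record does not explain it further. The plasmid is maintained in E. coli at high copy number under ampicillin selection. No feature table is supplied, so the replication origin, polyadenylation signal and recombination-site remnants flanking the insert cannot be confirmed from the record, and no epitope tags or reporters are listed.

Two promoters, CMV and SP6, are recorded upstream of the insert, giving the construct a dual mode of use. The CMV promoter drives constitutive transcription by RNA polymerase II when the DNA is delivered into vertebrate cells or embryos. The SP6 phage promoter allows in vitro transcription of synthetic mRNA from the same template. This arrangement suits embryo injection experiments, and the associated publication describes a survey of how expression of human chromosome 21 genes affects early development in zebrafish (Danio rerio). The plasmid therefore appears to be one member of a clone set built to overexpress individual chromosome 21 genes in zebrafish embryos and screen for developmental phenotypes, work relevant to gene dosage effects in trisomy 21.
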