Addgene plasmid #53948: SLC19A1_pCSdest
Depositing lab: Roger Reeves. Depositing organization: Johns Hopkins University and School of Medicine. Publication: Survey of Human Chromosome 21 Gene Expression Effects on Early Development in Danio rerio. Edie S, Zaghloul NA, Leitch CC, Klinedinst DK, Lebron J, Thole JF, McCallion AS, Katsanis N, Reeves RH. G3 (Bethesda). 2018 Jul 2;8(7):2215-2223. doi: 10.1534/g3.118.200144. PubMed 29760202.
Backbone
  Vector backbone: pCSDest
  Backbone manufacturer: Lawson Lab (Addgene Plasmid 22423)
  Backbone size w/o insert (bp): 4095
  Vector type: Mammalian Expression
Growth in bacteria
  Bacterial resistance: Ampicillin, 100 μg/mL
  Growth temperature: 37°C
  Growth strain: Top10
  Copy number: High Copy
Gene/Insert
  Gene/Insert name: SLC19A1
  Species: H. sapiens (human)
  Insert size (bp): 1470
  Entrez Gene: SLC19A1 (a.k.a. CHMD, FOLT, IFC-1, IFC1, MEGAF, REFC, RFC, RFC1, RFT-1, hRFC, hSLC19A1)
  Promoter: SP6 and CMV
  Cloning method: Gateway Cloning
  Sequencing primers: 5′ CMV-F; 3′ EBV-Rev
Terms and licenses: Academic/Nonprofit Terms; Industry Terms
Depositor comments: BC003068
How to cite: SLC19A1_pCSdest was a gift from Roger Reeves (Addgene plasmid # 53948 ; http://n2t.net/addgene:53948 ; RRID:Addgene_53948)
